>Addgene plasmid #113372 | rs281-minor | addgene full sequence | sequence record 221954 | Addgene NGS Result
AATGAGTCTTCGGACCTCGCGGGGGCCGCTTAAGCGGTGGTTAGGGTTTGTCTGACGCGGGGGGAGGGGG
AAGGAACGAAACACTCTCATTCGGAGGCGGCTCGGGGTTTGGTCTTGGTGGCCACGGGCACGCAGAAGAG
CGCCGCGATCCTCTTAAGCACCCCCCCGCCCTCCGTGGAGGCGGGGGTTTGGTCGGCGGGTGGTAACTGG
CGGGCCGCTGACTCGGGCGGGTCGCGCGCCCCAGAGTGTGACCTTTTCGGTCTGCTCGCAGACCCCCGGG
CGGCGCCGCCGCGGCGGCGACGGGCTCGCTGGGTCCTAGGCTCCATGGGGACCGTATACGTGGACAGGCT
CTGGAGCATCCGCACGACTGCGGTGATATTACCGGAGACCTTCTGCGGGACGAGCCGGGTCACGCGGCTG
ACGCGGAGCGTCCGTTGGGCGACAAACACCAGGACGGGGCACAGGTACACTATCTTGTCACCCGGAGGCG
CGAGGGACTGCAGGAGCTTCAGGGAGTGGCGCAGCTGCTTCATCCCCGTGGCCCGTTGCTCGCGTTTGCT
GGCGGTGTCCCCGGAAGAAATATATTTGCATGTCTTTAGTTCTATGATGACACAAACCCCGCCCAGCGTC
TTGTCATTGGCGAATTCGAACACGCAGATGCAGTCGGGGCGGCGCGGTCCCAGGTCCACTTCGCATATTA
AGGTGACGCGTGTGGCCTCGAACACCGAGCGACCCTGCAGCGACCCGCTTAAAAGCTTGGCAATCCGGTA
CTGTTGGTAAAGCCACCATGGAAGATGCCAAAAACATTAAGAAGGGCCCAGCGCCATTCTACCCACTCGA
AGACGGGACCGCCGGCGAGCAGCTGCACAAAGCCATGAAGCGCTACGCCCTGGTGCCCGGCACCATCGCC
TTTACCGACGCACATATCGAGGTGGACATTACCTACGCCGAGTACTTCGAGATGAGCGTTCGGCTGGCAG
AAGCTATGAAGCGCTATGGGCTGAATACAAACCATCGGATCGTGGTGTGCAGCGAGAATAGCTTGCAGTT
CTTCATGCCCGTGTTGGGTGCCCTGTTCATCGGTGTGGCTGTGGCCCCAGCTAACGACATCTACAACGAG
CGCGAGCTGCTGAACAGCATGGGCATCAGCCAGCCCACCGTCGTATTCGTGAGCAAGAAAGGGCTGCAAA
AGATCCTCAACGTGCAAAAGAAGCTACCGATCATACAAAAGATCATCATCATGGATAGCAAGACCGACTA
CCAGGGCTTCCAAAGCATGTACACCTTCGTGACTTCCCATTTGCCACCCGGCTTCAACGAGTACGACTTC
GTGCCCGAGAGCTTCGACCGGGACAAAACCATCGCCCTGATCATGAACAGTAGTGGCAGTACCGGATTGC
CCAAGGGCGTAGCCCTACCGCACCGCACCGCTTGTGTCCGATTCAGTCATGCCCGCGACCCCATCTTCGG
CAACCAGATCATCCCCGACACCGCTATCCTCAGCGTGGTGCCATTTCACCACGGCTTCGGCATGTTCACC
ACGCTGGGCTACTTGATCTGCGGCTTTCGGGTCGTGCTCATGTACCGCTTCGAGGAGGAGCTATTCTTGC
GCAGCTTGCAAGACTATAAGATTCAATCTGCCCTGCTGGTGCCCACACTATTTAGCTTCTTCGCTAAGAG
CACTCTCATCGACAAGTACGACCTAAGCAACTTGCACGAGATCGCCAGCGGCGGGGCGCCGCTCAGCAAG
GAGGTAGGTGAGGCCGTGGCCAAACGCTTCCACCTACCAGGCATCCGCCAGGGCTACGGCCTGACAGAAA
CAACCAGCGCCATTCTGATCACCCCCGAAGGGGACGACAAGCCTGGCGCAGTAGGCGAGGTGGTGCCCTT
CTTCGAGGCTAAGGTGGTGGACTTGGACACCGGTAAGACACTGGGTGTGAACCAGCGCGGCGAGCTGTGC
GTCCGTGGCCCCATGATCATGAGCGGCTACGTTAACAACCCCGAGGCTACAAACGCTCTCATCGACAAGG
ACGGCTGGCTGCACAGCGGCGACATCGCCTACTGGGACGAGGACGAGCACTTCTTCATCGTGGACCGGCT
GAAGAGCCTGATCAAATACAAGGGCTACCAGGTAGCCCCAGCCGAACTGGAGAGCATCCTGCTGCAACAC
CCCAACATCTTCGACGCCGGGGTCGCCGGCCTGCCCGACGACGATGCCGGCGAGCTGCCCGCCGCAGTCG
TCGTGCTGGAACACGGTAAAACCATGACCGAGAAGGAGATCGTGGACTATGTGGCCAGCCAGGTTACAAC
CGCCAAGAAGCTGCGCGGTGGTGTTGTGTTCGTGGACGAGGTGCCTAAAGGACTGACCGGCAAGTTGGAC
GCCCGCAAGATCCGCGAGATTCTCATTAAGGCCAAGAAGGGCGGCAAGATCGCCGTGTAATAATTCTAGA
GTCGGGGCGGCCGGCCGCTTCGAGCAGACATGATAAGATACATTGATGAGTTTGGACAAACCACAACTAG
AATGCAGTGAAAAAAATGCTTTATTTGTGAAATTTGTGATGCTATTGCTTTATTTGTAACCATTATAAGC
TGCAATAAACAAGTTAACAACAACAATTGCATTCATTTTATGTTTCAGGTTCAGGGGGAGGTGTGGGAGG
TTTTTTAAAGCAAGTAAAACCTCTACAAATGTGGTAAAATCGATAAGGATCCGTCGACCGATGCCCTTGA
GAGCCTTCAACCCAGTCAGCTCCTTCCGGTGGGCGCGGGGCATGACTATCGTCGCCGCACTTATGACTGT
CTTCTTTATCATGCAACTCGTAGGACAGGTGCCGGCAGCGCTCTTCCGCTTCCTCGCTCACTGACTCGCT
GCGCTCGGTCGTTCGGCTGCGGCGAGCGGTATCAGCTCACTCAAAGGCGGTAATACGGTTATCCACAGAA
TCAGGGGATAACGCAGGAAAGAACATGTGAGCAAAAGGCCAGCAAAAGGCCAGGAACCGTAAAAAGGCCG
CGTTGCTGGCGTTTTTCCATAGGCTCCGCCCCCCTGACGAGCATCACAAAAATCGACGCTCAAGTCAGAG
GTGGCGAAACCCGACAGGACTATAAAGATACCAGGCGTTTCCCCCTGGAAGCTCCCTCGTGCGCTCTCCT
GTTCCGACCCTGCCGCTTACCGGATACCTGTCCGCCTTTCTCCCTTCGGGAAGCGTGGCGCTTTCTCATA
GCTCACGCTGTAGGTATCTCAGTTCGGTGTAGGTCGTTCGCTCCAAGCTGGGCTGTGTGCACGAACCCCC
CGTTCAGCCCGACCGCTGCGCCTTATCCGGTAACTATCGTCTTGAGTCCAACCCGGTAAGACACGACTTA
TCGCCACTGGCAGCAGCCACTGGTAACAGGATTAGCAGAGCGAGGTATGTAGGCGGTGCTACAGAGTTCT
TGAAGTGGTGGCCTAACTACGGCTACACTAGAAGAACAGTATTTGGTATCTGCGCTCTGCTGAAGCCAGT
TACCTTCGGAAAAAGAGTTGGTAGCTCTTGATCCGGCAAACAAACCACCGCTGGTAGCGGTGGTTTTTTT
GTTTGCAAGCAGCAGATTACGCGCAGAAAAAAAGGATCTCAAGAAGATCCTTTGATCTTTTCTACGGGGT
CTGACGCTCAGTGGAACGAAAACTCACGTTAAGGGATTTTGGTCATGAGATTATCAAAAAGGATCTTCAC
CTAGATCCTTTTAAATTAAAAATGAAGTTTTAAATCAATCTAAAGTATATATGAGTAAACTTGGTCTGAC
AGCGGCCGCAAATGCTAAACCACTGCAGTGGTTACCAGTGCTTGATCAGTGAGGCACCGATCTCAGCGAT
CTGCCTATTTCGTTCGTCCATAGTGGCCTGACTCCCCGTCGTGTAGATCACTACGATTCGTGAGGGCTTA
CCATCAGGCCCCAGCGCAGCAATGATGCCGCGAGAGCCGCGTTCACCGGCCCCCGATTTGTCAGCAATGA
ACCAGCCAGCAGGGAGGGCCGAGCGAAGAAGTGGTCCTGCTACTTTGTCCGCCTCCATCCAGTCTATGAG
CTGCTGTCGTGATGCTAGAGTAAGAAGTTCGCCAGTGAGTAGTTTCCGAAGAGTTGTGGCCATTGCTACT
GGCATCGTGGTATCACGCTCGTCGTTCGGTATGGCTTCGTTCAACTCTGGTTCCCAGCGGTCAAGCCGGG
TCACATGATCACCCATATTATGAAGAAATGCAGTCAGCTCCTTAGGGCCTCCGATCGTTGTCAGAAGTAA
GTTGGCCGCGGTGTTGTCGCTCATGGTAATGGCAGCACTACACAATTCTCTTACCGTCATGCCATCCGTA
AGATGCTTTTCCGTGACCGGCGAGTACTCAACCAAGTCGTTTTGTGAGTAGTGTATACGGCGACCAAGCT
GCTCTTGCCCGGCGTCTATACGGGACAACACCGCGCCACATAGCAGTACTTTGAAAGTGCTCATCATCGG
GAATCGTTCTTCGGGGCGGAAAGACTCAAGGATCTTGCCGCTATTGAGATCCAGTTCGATATAGCCCACT
CTTGCACCCAGTTGATCTTCAGCATCTTTTACTTTCACCAGCGTTTCGGGGTGTGCAAAAACAGGCAAGC
AAAATGCCGCAAAGAAGGGAATGAGTGCGACACGAAAATGTTGGATGCTCATACTCGTCCTTTTTCAATA
TTATTGAAGCATTTATCAGGGTTACTAGTACGTCTCTCAAGGATAAGTAAGTAATATTAAGGTACGGGAG
GTATTGGACAGGCCGCAATAAAATATCTTTATTTTCATTACATCTGTGTGTTGGTTTTTTGTGTGAATCG
ATAGTACTAACATACGCTCTCCATCAAAACAAAACGAAACAAAACAAACTAGCAAAATAGGCTGTCCCCA
GTGCAAGTGCAGGTGCCAGAACATTTCTCTGGCCTAACTGGCCGGTACCCCGCATTCTTTTCGGGGTTTC
AACTTCTTCCTGATTCAACCTTGGGAGGTTGTGTATTTCCATGAATTTATCCATTTCCTCTAGATTTCCT
AGTTTGTGTGCATAGAGGTGTTCATAATAGTCTTTGAGGATCTTTTGTATTTCTGTGGGGTAGCTTGTAA
TGTCACCTTTGTCATGAAAACATAAAAATGTTTTCTTACGTAATTCTAAAGCTTGCTTTTTTTTTTTTTT
TGCCCCTGTTGTTCAAACTGTGGTAGCCCGGACTGAGTCAGGGACCTAGAATGTCATAATCTACCTCCTT
CATCCTTTTGAAATTTTTTAAAATGGTGTTTTATAGGAGTATCTCTGACCAATTGAAAAGATGACCAATT
ATTGATAGATTAGCCCAGACCAGTGTGTCTGTGAATGTTTTATATTTGTCATTTCATGGTGCCACATATT
ACTCCATGCTATTGATTGCTATTGACCTTGGATATTGTGTAAATTGTTAATGAACTTGGTGACTGACTCT
TCTGGTCTCTGACTTTAGCACTGGGCCGATTA
Features (pLannotate 1.2.2; 11 found; start..end, strand, type, name):
      1..752     +  promoter       HSV TK promoter: herpes simplex virus thymidine kinase promoter
    788..2440    +  CDS            luciferase: firefly luciferase synthetic luc2 version of the luciferase gene
   2484..2605    -  polyA_signal   SV40 poly(A) signal: SV40 polyadenylation signal
   2628..2696    -  CDS            large T antigen (fragment): large T antigen from SV40 (simian virus 40)
   2712..2844    +  CDS            TcR (fragment): tetracycline efflux protein; tet; confers resistance to tetracycline
   3024..3612    -  rep_origin     ori: high-copy-number ColE1/pMB1/pBR322/pUC origin of replication
   3812..4672    -  CDS            AmpR: β-lactamase confers resistance to ampicillin, carbenicillin, and related antibiotics
   4673..4714    -  promoter       AmpR promoter (fragment): bla
   4777..4825    +  polyA_signal   poly(A) signal: synthetic polyadenylation signal
   4839..4930    +  misc_feature   pause site: RNA polymerase II transcriptional pause signal from the human α2 globin gene
   4956..5180    -  CDS            LORF2_HUMAN (fragment): Experimental evidence at protein level: Swiss-Prot protein existence level 1. Has a reverse transcriptase activity required for target- primed reverse transcription of the LINE-1 element mRNA, a crucial step in LINE-1 retrotransposition. Has also an endonuclease activity that allows the introduction of nicks in the chromosomal target DNA. Cleaves DNA in AT-rich regions between a 5' stretch of purines and a 3' stretch of pyrimidines, corresponding to sites of LINE-1 integration in the genome. From Homo sapiens (Human).
