[The description below was written by a language model from this plasmid's Addgene catalogue record and pLannotate feature annotations shown in this document.]
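Description:
rs281-minor is a firefly luciferase enhancer-reporter plasmid built on the Promega-derived pGL4-TK backbone. It is intended for transfection into mammalian cells and is propagated in E. coli as a high-copy plasmid. Maintenance relies on a ColE1/pUC-type origin and a β-lactamase gene conferring ampicillin resistance. The sequenced record is 5,492 nt. The short hits annotated as tetracycline-resistance and SV40 large T antigen fragments are probably backbone remnants with no functional role.

The reporter unit consists of the herpes simplex virus thymidine kinase promoter, a modest basal promoter, driving the synthetic luc2 firefly luciferase coding sequence, followed by the SV40 polyadenylation signal. Upstream of the cloning region sit a synthetic poly(A) signal and the human α2-globin RNA polymerase II pause site. These standard pGL4 elements block read-through transcription from the backbone and so keep background signal low. The insert is a human genomic fragment spanning SNP rs281038 and carrying the minor (G) allele, cloned between KpnI and EcoRV. Its exact length and boundaries are not stated. It lies between the pause site and the TK promoter on the circular map. The only feature annotated in that interval is a fragment resembling LINE-1 ORF2, which suggests the genomic segment overlaps a LINE-1-derived repeat rather than encoding anything expressed.

The construct is used to test whether the FOXA1 DIV motif at this locus acts as an enhancer. Luciferase output reports how strongly the cloned element boosts TK-driven transcription, presumably in comparison with a construct carrying the other allele, to reveal allele-specific effects on FOXA1-dependent regulation.
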