Addgene plasmid #113372: rs281-minor
Purpose: evaluate FOXA1 DIV motif enhancer activity in SNP rs281038 minor allele (G)
Depositing lab: Ralf Jauch. Depositing organization: Guangzhou Institute of Biomedicine and Health (GIBH), Chinese Academy of Sciences. Publication: DNA-mediated dimerization on a compact sequence signature controls enhancer engagement and regulation by FOXA1. Wang X, Srivastava Y, Jankowski A, Malik V, Wei Y, Del Rosario RC, Cojocaru V, Prabhakar S, Jauch R. Nucleic Acids Res. 2018 Jun 20;46(11):5470-5486. doi: 10.1093/nar/gky259. PubMed 29669022.
Backbone
  Vector backbone: pGL4-TK
  Backbone manufacturer: Promega
  Vector type: Luciferase
Growth in bacteria
  Bacterial resistance: Ampicillin, 100 μg/mL
  Growth temperature: 37°C
  Growth strain: DH5alpha
  Copy number: High Copy
Gene/Insert
  Gene/Insert name: rs281038 minor allele
  Species: H. sapiens (human)
  Cloning method: Restriction Enzyme; 5′ cloning site KpnI (unknown if destroyed); 3′ cloning site EcoRV (unknown if destroyed)
Terms and licenses: Academic/Nonprofit Terms; Industry Terms: Not Available to Industry
How to cite: rs281-minor was a gift from Ralf Jauch (Addgene plasmid # 113372 ; http://n2t.net/addgene:113372 ; RRID:Addgene_113372)
