>Addgene plasmid #113372 | rs281-minor | depositor partial sequence | sequence record 221955 | rs281-minor sequence 9 bps
ATAAAAATG
